Addgene plasmid #118059: pRenilla
Purpose: GBPart - Renilla Luciferase CDS
Depositing lab: Koen Venken. Depositing organization: Baylor College of Medicine. Publication: Examining multiple cellular pathways at once using multiplex hextuple luciferase assaying. Sarrion-Perdigones A, Chang L, Gonzalez Y, Gallego-Flores T, Young DW, Venken KJT. Nat Commun. 2019 Dec 13;10(1):5710. doi: 10.1038/s41467-019-13651-y. PubMed 31836712.
Backbone
  Vector backbone: pUPD3
  Backbone manufacturer: Self made; Derived from pBluescriptSK
  Backbone size w/o insert (bp): 2343
  Total vector size (bp): 3280
  Modifications to backbone: Chloramphenicol Resistance
  Vector type: Luciferase, Synthetic Biology ; GBPart
Growth in bacteria
  Bacterial resistance: Chloramphenicol, 25 μg/mL
  Growth temperature: 37°C
  Growth strain: DH5alpha
  Copy number: High Copy
Gene/Insert
  Gene/Insert name: Renilla (alt name: Renilla Luciferase)
  Species: Renilla reniformis
  Insert size (bp): 937
  Cloning method: Restriction Enzyme; 5′ cloning site BsmBI (destroyed during cloning); 3′ cloning site BsmBI (destroyed during cloning)
  Sequencing primers: 5′ tctatagtgtcacctaaat; 3′ taatacgactcactatagg
Terms and licenses: Academic/Nonprofit Terms; Industry Terms: Not Available to Industry
Depositor comments: Insert can be released with BsaI
How to cite: pRenilla was a gift from Koen Venken (Addgene plasmid # 118059 ; http://n2t.net/addgene:118059 ; RRID:Addgene_118059)
