[The description below was written by a language model from this plasmid's Addgene catalogue record and pLannotate feature annotations shown in this document.]
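Description:
pRenilla is a GoldenBraid-style part plasmid ("GBPart") that stores the Renilla reniformis luciferase coding sequence as a standardized, reusable module for synthetic biology assembly. The backbone is pUPD3, a self-made domestication vector derived from pBluescript SK in which the selection marker has been changed to chloramphenicol resistance. The feature table is consistent with this. It shows a cat gene with its own promoter, a high-copy ColE1/pUC-type origin for propagation in E. coli, and an f1 phage origin left over from the pBluescript lineage. It also shows short remnants of lacZα and a tet promoter that appear to be non-functional leftovers. The complete plasmid is about 3.3 kb, of which roughly 0.9 kb is insert.

The payload is only the luciferase open reading frame. No eukaryotic promoter, terminator or tag is annotated, so the plasmid is a parts donor rather than an expression construct. The CDS was inserted using BsmBI, a type IIS enzyme whose sites were destroyed in the process, and the depositor notes that the part can be released again with BsaI. This lets it be combined in a defined order with promoter and terminator parts to build transcriptional units. SP6 and T7 phage promoters flank the insert facing inward, and the listed sequencing primers lie in these flanking regions.

Renilla luciferase oxidizes coelenterazine to produce light and is widely used as a reporter or normalization control. The associated publication describes multiplexed luciferase assays that monitor several cellular pathways at once, so this part probably serves as one of the luciferase building blocks for such multi-reporter constructs.
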