Features (pLannotate 1.2.2; 9 found; start..end, strand, type, name):
    205..223     +  promoter       SP6 promoter: promoter for bacteriophage SP6 RNA polymerase
    261..1193    +  CDS            LUCI_RENRE: Experimental evidence at protein level: Swiss-Prot protein existence level 1. Upon binding the substrate, the enzyme catalyzes an oxygenation, producing a very short-lived hydroperoxide that cyclizes into a dioxetanone structure, which collapses, releasing a CO(2) molecule. The spontaneous breakdown of the dioxetanone releases the energy (about 50 kcal/mole) that is necessary to generate the excited state of the coelenteramide product, which is the singlet form of the monoanion. In vivo the product undergoes the process of nonradiative energy transfer to an accessory protein, a green fluoresce
   1244..1262    -  promoter       T7 promoter: promoter for bacteriophage T7 RNA polymerase
   1265..1286    +  CDS            lacZα (fragment): LacZα fragment of β-galactosidase; lacZ fragment
   1305..1760    -  rep_origin     f1 ori (sequence partly withheld): f1 bacteriophage origin of replication; arrow indicates direction of (+) strand synthesis
   1771..1788    +  promoter       tet promoter (fragment): E. coli promoter for tetracycline efflux protein gene
   1876..2532    -  CDS            cat: CAT_ECOLX - Experimental evidence at protein level: Swiss-Prot protein existence level 1. This enzyme is an effector of chloramphenicol resistance in bacteria. From Escherichia coli. This protein is used as a marker in many commonly used cloning vectors, such as pACYC184.
   2533..2635    -  promoter       cat promoter: promoter of the E. coli cat gene encoding chloramphenicol acetyltransferase
   2750..58      +  rep_origin     ori (across the origin): high-copy-number ColE1/pMB1/pBR322/pUC origin of replication
>Addgene plasmid #118059 | pRenilla | addgene full sequence | sequence record 240468 | Addgene NGS Result
CCTCTGACTTGAGCGTCGATTTTTGTGATGCTCGTCAGGGGGGCGGAGCCTATGGAAAAACGCCAGCAAC
GCGGCCTTTTTACGGTTCCTGGCCTTTTGCTGGCCTTTTGCTCACATGTTCTTTCCTGCGTTATCCCCTG
ATTCTGTGGATAACCGTGTCATGATGCCTGGACAGGAAACAGCTATGACCAACGGCTCTATGGTATTTAG
GTGACACTATAGAACGAATTCACTAGTGATTGGGCGATGAGTGGTCTCGAATGACTTCCAAGGTTTATGA
CCCCGAGCAACGCAAGAGAATGATAACTGGGCCTCAGTGGTGGGCCAGATGTAAACAAATGAATGTCCTT
GATAGTTTCATCAATTACTACGACAGTGAAAAGCATGCAGAAAACGCCGTAATTTTTTTGCATGGCAACG
CAGCCTCCTCTTATTTGTGGCGACACGTAGTCCCGCATATAGAGCCGGTAGCTAGGTGTATTATCCCTGA
TCTGATCGGAATGGGAAAGAGTGGCAAGTCAGGGAATGGATCTTATCGCCTTCTTGACCACTACAAGTAT
CTGACGGCTTGGTTCGAACTCTTGAATTTGCCGAAGAAAATCATCTTCGTGGGTCACGATTGGGGAGCCT
GTCTCGCGTTCCATTATTCCTACGAGCATCAGGACAAGATAAAGGCAATCGTTCACGCCGAGTCTGTAGT
AGATGTAATCGAGTCCTGGGACGAATGGCCAGATATTGAGGAGGATATAGCATTGATTAAAAGCGAGGAA
GGGGAAAAGATGGTGCTGGAGAACAACTTCTTTGTGGAAACAATGCTTCCTTCAAAAATCATGAGAAAAC
TGGAACCCGAGGAATTTGCCGCTTATCTCGAACCGTTTAAAGAAAAGGGAGAAGTCCGCAGGCCAACACT
TTCCTGGCCAAGAGAAATCCCGCTCGTCAAAGGCGGAAAGCCGGATGTTGTGCAAATAGTCCGAAATTAC
AACGCGTACCTCCGGGCCTCTGACGATCTCCCTAAAATGTTTATAGAATCAGATCCAGGATTTTTTAGCA
ACGCTATCGTAGAAGGAGCAAAGAAATTTCCAAATACCGAATTTGTCAAAGTAAAGGGACTGCATTTCAG
TCAAGAGGACGCTCCAGACGAGATGGGCAAATACATAAAGTCCTTTGTAGAGAGGGTCCTGAAGAACGAA
CAGTGAGCTTCGAGACCTTGAGATCAATATCTAAGGTCCTAAGCGGAATTCACCCTATAGTGAGTCGTAT
TACAATTCACTGGCCGTCGTTTTACATGCGTTTCTACAATGTTAAAATTGTAAGCGTTAATATTTTGTTA
AAATTCGCGTTAAATTTTTGTTAAATCAGCTCATTTTTTAACCAATAGGCCGAAATCGGCAAAATCCCTT
ATAAATCAAAAGAATAGACCGAGATAGGGT
[37 nt withheld, positions 1431-1467]
AAAGAACGTGGACTCCAACGTCAAAGGGCGAAAAACCGTCTATCAGGGCGCTGGCCCACTACGTGAACCA
TCACCCT
[91 nt withheld, positions 1545-1635]
G
[125 nt withheld, positions 1637-1761]
ACATCATGTTTGACAGCTTATCATCGAATTTCTGCCATTCATCCGCTTATTATCACTTATTCAGGCGTAG
CAACCAGGCGTTTAAGGGCACCAATAACTGCCTTAAAAAAATTACGCCCCGCCCTGCCACTCATCGCAGT
ACTGTTGTAATTCATTAAGCATTCTGCCGACATGGAAGCCATCACAAACGGCATGATGAACCTGAATCGC
CAGCGGCATCAGCACCTTGTCGCCTTGCGTATAATATTTGCCCATGGTGAAAACGGGGGCGAAGAAGTTG
TCCATATTGGCCACGTTTAAATCAAAACTGGTGAAACTCACCCAGGGATTGGCTGACACGAAAAACATAT
TCTCAATAAACCCTTTAGGGAAATAGGCCAGGTTTTCACCGTAACACGCCACATCTTGCGAATATATGTG
TAGAAACTGCCGGAAATCGTCGTGGTATTCACTCCAGAGCGATGAAAACGTTTCAGTTTGCTCATGGAAA
ACGGTGTAACAAGGGTGAACACTATCCCATATCACCAGCTCACCGTCTTTCATTGCCATACGGAATTCCG
GATGAGCATTCATCAGGCGGGCAAGAATGTGAATAAAGGCCGGATAAAACTTGTGCTTATTTTTCTTTAC
GGTCTTTAAAAAGGCCGTAATATCCAGCTGAACGGTCTGGTTATAGGTACATTGAGCAACTGACTGAAAT
GCCTCAAAATGTTCTTTACGATGCCATTGGGATATATCAACGGTGGTATATCCAGTGATTTTTTTCTCCA
TTTTAGCTTCCTTAGCTCCTGAAAATCTCGATAACTCAAAAAATACGCCCGGTAGTGATCTTATTTCATT
ATGGTGAAAGTTGGAACCTCTTACGTGCCGATCATCACAAAAGGATCTAGGTGAAGATCCTTTTTGATAA
TCTCATGACCAAAATCCCTTAACGTGAGTTTTCGTTCCACTGAGCGTCAGACCCCGTAGAAAAGATCAAA
GGATCTTCTTGAGATCCTTTTTTTCTGCGCGTAATCTGCTGCTTGCAAACAAAAAAACCACCGCTACCAG
CGGTGGTTTGTTTGCCGGATCAAGAGCTACCAACTCTTTTTCCGAAGGTAACTGGCTTCAGCAGAGCGCA
GATACCAAATACTGTTCTTCTAGTGTAGCCGTAGTTAGGCCACCACTTCAAGAACTCTGTAGCACCGCCT
ACATACCTCGCTCTGCTAATCCTGTTACCAGTGGCTGCTGCCAGTGGCGATAAGTCGTGTCTTACCGGGT
TGGACTCAAGACGATAGTTACCGGATAAGGCGCAGCGGTCGGGCTGAACGGGGGGTTCGTGCACACAGCC
CAGCTTGGAGCGAACGACCTACACCGAACTGAGATACCTACAGCGTGAGCTATGAGAAAGCGCCACGCTT
CCCGAAGGGAGAAAGGCGGACAGGTATCCGGTAAGCGGCAGGGTCGGAACAGGAGAGCGCACGAGGGAGC
TTCCAGGGGGAAACGCCTGGTATCTTTATAGTCCTGTCGGGTTTCGCCA
